Addgene plasmid #112213: pAAV-5U6-sgRNAs-hsyn-EGFP
Purpose: Targeted DNA methylation
Depositing lab: Xingxu Huang. Depositing organization: ShanghaiTech University. Publication: Locus-specific DNA methylation of Mecp2 promoter leads to autism-like phenotypes in mice. Lu Z, Liu Z, Mao W, Wang X, Zheng X, Chen S, Cao B, Huang S, Zhang X, Zhou T, Zhang Y, Huang X, Sun Q, Li JD. Cell Death Dis. 2020 Feb 3;11(2):85. doi: 10.1038/s41419-020-2290-x. PubMed 32015323.
Backbone
  Vector backbone: pAAV
  Vector type: AAV
Growth in bacteria
  Bacterial resistance: Ampicillin, 100 μg/mL
  Growth temperature: 37°C
  Growth strain: NEB Stable
  Copy number: High Copy
Gene/Insert
  Gene/Insert name: sgRNAs
  Cloning method: Restriction Enzyme; 5′ cloning site Unknown (unknown if destroyed); 3′ cloning site Unknown (unknown if destroyed)
Terms and licenses: Academic/Nonprofit Terms; Industry Terms: Not Available to Industry
How to cite: pAAV-5U6-sgRNAs-hsyn-EGFP was a gift from Xingxu Huang (Addgene plasmid # 112213 ; http://n2t.net/addgene:112213 ; RRID:Addgene_112213)
