[The description below was written by a language model from this plasmid's Addgene catalogue record and pLannotate feature annotations shown in this document.]
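Description:
pAAV-5U6-sgRNAs-hsyn-EGFP is an AAV transfer plasmid that delivers a multiplexed guide RNA array together with a neuronal fluorescent marker. It is recorded as a tool for targeted DNA methylation. The bacterial backbone carries a high-copy ColE1/pUC-type origin, an ampicillin resistance gene (bla) with its own promoter, and a filamentous phage origin, which is annotated as f1 in one sequence record and M13 in the other. Short bom and rop fragments are remnants of pBR322. The payload is flanked by AAV2 inverted terminal repeats, which direct replication and packaging of the intervening DNA into AAV particles. The right ITR is annotated in full, but only two short fragments of the left ITR are detected. This may reflect the difficulty of sequencing or annotating these repeats.

Between the ITRs are five tandem cassettes. Each has a human U6 RNA polymerase III promoter driving a spacer fused to the Streptococcus pyogenes Cas9 guide RNA scaffold. The 20-nt spacers of the first two cassettes are annotated as Mecp2 promoter fragments, one on each strand, which indicates that these guides target that promoter. This agrees with the associated study on locus-specific methylation of the Mecp2 promoter in mice. The spacers of the other three guides are not annotated. Downstream, the neuron-specific human synapsin I promoter drives EGFP, terminated by the human growth hormone polyadenylation signal, so transduced neurons can be identified by fluorescence.

The plasmid encodes no Cas9 or methyltransferase effector. The guides would therefore have to be paired with a separately supplied dCas9-based methylation effector, which the record does not specify. The depositor and sequencing-derived records differ by only three nucleotides in length and have essentially identical annotations.
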