Features (pLannotate 1.2.2; 25 found; start..end, strand, type, name):
     12..39      +  repeat_region  AAV2 ITR (fragment): inverted terminal repeat of adeno-associated virus serotype 2 inverted
     68..95      +  repeat_region  AAV2 ITR (fragment): inverted terminal repeat of adeno-associated virus serotype 2 inverted
    179..419     +  promoter       U6 promoter: RNA polymerase III promoter for human U6 snRNA
    428..447     -  promoter       Mecp2 promoter (fragment): promoter for selective expression in neurons (Adachi et al., 2005; Gray et al., 2011)
    448..523     +  misc_RNA       gRNA scaffold: guide RNA scaffold for the Streptococcus pyogenes CRISPR/Cas9 system
    541..781     +  promoter       U6 promoter: RNA polymerase III promoter for human U6 snRNA
    790..809     +  promoter       Mecp2 promoter (fragment): promoter for selective expression in neurons (Adachi et al., 2005; Gray et al., 2011)
    810..885     +  misc_RNA       gRNA scaffold: guide RNA scaffold for the Streptococcus pyogenes CRISPR/Cas9 system
    942..1182    +  promoter       U6 promoter: RNA polymerase III promoter for human U6 snRNA
   1211..1286    +  misc_RNA       gRNA scaffold: guide RNA scaffold for the Streptococcus pyogenes CRISPR/Cas9 system
   1304..1544    +  promoter       U6 promoter: RNA polymerase III promoter for human U6 snRNA
   1573..1648    +  misc_RNA       gRNA scaffold: guide RNA scaffold for the Streptococcus pyogenes CRISPR/Cas9 system
   1679..1919    +  promoter       U6 promoter: RNA polymerase III promoter for human U6 snRNA
   1949..2024    +  misc_RNA       gRNA scaffold: guide RNA scaffold for the Streptococcus pyogenes CRISPR/Cas9 system
   2079..2526    +  promoter       hSyn promoter: human synapsin I promoter; confers neuron-specific expression (Kügler et al., 2003)
   2546..3262    +  CDS            EGFP: EGFP is a basic (constitutively fluorescent) green fluorescent protein published in 1996, derived from Aequorea victoria. It is reported to be a rapidly-maturing weak dimer with moderate acid sensitivity.
   3303..3779    +  polyA_signal   hGH poly(A) signal: human growth hormone polyadenylation signal
   3819..3959    +  repeat_region  AAV2 ITR: inverted terminal repeat of adeno-associated virus serotype 2 inverted
   3964..4015    -  misc_feature   bom (fragment): basis of mobility region from pBR322
   4034..4414    +  rep_origin     M13 ori (sequence partly withheld): M13 bacteriophage origin of replication; arrow indicates direction of (+) strand synthesis
   4490..4539    -  misc_feature   bom (fragment): basis of mobility region from pBR322
   4641..4676    -  CDS            rop (fragment): Rop protein, which maintains plasmids at low copy number; rop
   4771..4875    +  promoter       AmpR promoter: bla
   4876..5736    +  CDS            AmpR: β-lactamase; bla; confers resistance to ampicillin, carbenicillin, and related antibiotics
   5907..6495    +  rep_origin     ori: high-copy-number ColE1/pMB1/pBR322/pUC origin of replication
>Addgene plasmid #112213 | pAAV-5U6-sgRNAs-hsyn-EGFP | depositor full sequence | sequence record 211342 | pAAV-5U6-sgRNAs-hsyn-EGFP sequence 6556 bps
CCTGCAGGCAGCTGCGCGCTCGCTCGCTCACTGAGGCCGCCCGGGCGTCGGGCGACCTTTGGTCGCCCGG
CCTCAGTGAGCGAGCGAGCGCGCAGAGAGGGAGTGGCCAACTCCATCACTAGGGGTTCCTGCGGCCGCAC
GCGTACGAGACTAGCCTCGAGCGGCCGCCCCCTTCACCGAGGGCCTATTTCCCATGATTCCTTCATATTT
GCATATACGATACAAGGCTGTTAGAGAGATAATTGGAATTAATTTGACTGTAAACACAAAGATATTAGTA
CAAAATACGTGACGTAGAAAGTAATAATTTCTTGGGTAGTTTGCAGTTTTAAAATTATGTTTTAAAATGG
ACTATCATATGCTTACCGTAACTTGAAAGTATTTCGATTTCTTGGCTTTATATATCTTGTGGAAAGGACG
AAACACCGCAGGAGTTCCTGTCTGTTTGTTTTAGAGCTAGAAATAGCAAGTTAAAATAAGGCTAGTCCGT
TATCAACTTGAAAAAGTGGCACCGAGTCGGTGCTTTTTTTCTAGCTCACCGAGGGCCTATTTCCCATGAT
TCCTTCATATTTGCATATACGATACAAGGCTGTTAGAGAGATAATTGGAATTAATTTGACTGTAAACACA
AAGATATTAGTACAAAATACGTGACGTAGAAAGTAATAATTTCTTGGGTAGTTTGCAGTTTTAAAATTAT
GTTTTAAAATGGACTATCATATGCTTACCGTAACTTGAAAGTATTTCGATTTCTTGGCTTTATATATCTT
GTGGAAAGGACGAAACACCGCAGCAGCACACAGGCTGGTGTTTTAGAGCTAGAAATAGCAAGTTAAAATA
AGGCTAGTCCGTTATCAACTTGAAAAAGTGGCACCGAGTCGGTGCTTTTTTTAAAGGGCCCGTCGACACG
AGACTAGCCTCGAGCGGCCGCCCCCTTCACCGAGGGCCTATTTCCCATGATTCCTTCATATTTGCATATA
CGATACAAGGCTGTTAGAGAGATAATTGGAATTAATTTGACTGTAAACACAAAGATATTAGTACAAAATA
CGTGACGTAGAAAGTAATAATTTCTTGGGTAGTTTGCAGTTTTAAAATTATGTTTTAAAATGGACTATCA
TATGCTTACCGTAACTTGAAAGTATTTCGATTTCTTGGCTTTATATATCTTGTGGAAAGGACGAAACACC
GCTCCCTCCTCTCGGAGAGAGTTTTAGAGCTAGAAATAGCAAGTTAAAATAAGGCTAGTCCGTTATCAAC
TTGAAAAAGTGGCACCGAGTCGGTGCTTTTTTTCTAGCTCACCGAGGGCCTATTTCCCATGATTCCTTCA
TATTTGCATATACGATACAAGGCTGTTAGAGAGATAATTGGAATTAATTTGACTGTAAACACAAAGATAT
TAGTACAAAATACGTGACGTAGAAAGTAATAATTTCTTGGGTAGTTTGCAGTTTTAAAATTATGTTTTAA
AATGGACTATCATATGCTTACCGTAACTTGAAAGTATTTCGATTTCTTGGCTTTATATATCTTGTGGAAA
GGACGAAACACCGAGTGGGACCGCCAAGGCCGGTTTTAGAGCTAGAAATAGCAAGTTAAAATAAGGCTAG
TCCGTTATCAACTTGAAAAAGTGGCACCGAGTCGGTGCTTTTTTTAAAGGGCCCGTCGACTGTCTAGCGA
GGGCCTATTTCCCATGATTCCTTCATATTTGCATATACGATACAAGGCTGTTAGAGAGATAATTGGAATT
AATTTGACTGTAAACACAAAGATATTAGTACAAAATACGTGACGTAGAAAGTAATAATTTCTTGGGTAGT
TTGCAGTTTTAAAATTATGTTTTAAAATGGACTATCATATGCTTACCGTAACTTGAAAGTATTTCGATTT
CTTGGCTTTATATATCTTGTGGAAAGGACGAAACACCGGTGGAGAAAGCCACCACCGGGTTTTAGAGCTA
GAAATAGCAAGTTAAAATAAGGCTAGTCCGTTATCAACTTGAAAAAGTGGCACCGAGTCGGTGCTTTTTT
TAAAGAATTCTCGACCTCGAGTCTAGACTGCAGAGGGCCCTGCGTATGAGTGCAAGTGGGTTTTAGGACC
AGGATGAGGCGGGGTGGGGGTGCCTACCTGACGACCGACCCCGACCCACTGGACAAGCACCCAACCCCCA
TTCCCCAAATTGCGCATCCCCTATCAGAGAGGGGGAGGGGAAACAGGATGCGGCGAGGCGCGTGCGCACT
GCCAGCTTCAGCACCGCGGACAGTGCCTTCGCCCCCGCCTGGCGGCGCGCGCCACCGCCGCCTCAGCACT
GAAGGCGCGCTGACGTCACTCGCCGGTCCCCCGCAAACTCCCCTTCCCGGCCACCTTGGTCGCGTCCGCG
CCGCCGCCGGCCCAGCCGGACCGCACCACGCGAGGCGCGAGATAGGGGGGCACGGGCGCGACCATCTGCG
CTGCGGCGCCGGCGACTCAGCGCTGCCTCAGTCTGCGGTGGGCAGCGGAGGAGTCGTGTCGTGCCTGAGA
GCGCAGTCGAGAAGGTACCGCCACCATGGTGAGCAAGGGCGAGGAGCTGTTCACCGGGGTGGTGCCCATC
CTGGTCGAGCTGGACGGCGACGTAAACGGCCACAAGTTCAGCGTGTCCGGCGAGGGCGAGGGCGATGCCA
CCTACGGCAAGCTGACACTAAAGTTCATCTGCACCACCGGCAAGCTGCCCGTGCCCTGGCCCACCCTCGT
GACCACCCTGACCTACGGCGTGCAGTGCTTCAGTCGCTATCCCGACCACATGAAGCAGCACGACTTCTTC
AAGTCCGCCATGCCCGAAGGCTACGTCCAGGAGCGCACGATATTCTTTAAGGACGACGGCAACTACAAGA
CCCGCGCCGAGGTGAAGTTCGAGGGCGACACCCTGGTGAACCGCATCGAGCTGAAGGGCATCGACTTTAA
AGAAGACGGCAACATCCTGGGGCACAAGCTGGAGTACAACTACAACAGCCACAACGTCTATATCATGGCC
GACAAGCAGAAGAACGGCATCAAGGTGAACTTCAAGATCCGCCACAACATCGAGGACGGCAGCGTGCAGC
TCGCCGACCACTACCAGCAGAACACCCCCATCGGCGACGGCCCCGTGCTGCTGCCCGACAACCACTACCT
GAGCACCCAGTCCGCCCTGAGCAAAGACCCCAACGAGAAGCGCGATCACATGGTCCTGCTGGAGTTCGTG
ACCGCCGCCGGGATCACTCTCGGCATGGACGAGCTGTACAAGTGAAAGCTTATCGATACCGAGCGCTGCT
CGAGAGATCTACGGGTGGCATCCCTGTGACCCCTCCCCAGTGCCTCTCCTGGCCCTGGAAGTTGCCACTC
CAGTGCCCACCAGCCTTGTCCTAATAAAATTAAGTTGCATCATTTTGTCTGACTAGGTGTCCTTCTATAA
TATTATGGGGTGGAGGGGGGTGGTATGGAGCAAGGGGCAAGTTGGGAAGACAACCTGTAGGGCCTGCGGG
GTCTATTGGGAACCAAGCTGGAGTGCAGTGGCACAATCTTGGCTCACTGCAATCTCCGCCTCCTGGGTTC
AAGCGATTCTCCTGCCTCAGCCTCCCGAGTTGTTGGGATTCCAGGCATGCATGACCAGGCTCAGCTAATT
TTTGTTTTTTTGGTAGAGACGGGGTTTCACCATATTGGCCAGGCTGGTCTCCAACTCCTAATCTCAGGTG
ATCTACCCACCTTGGCCTCCCAAATTGCTGGGATTACAGGCGTGAACCACTGCTCCCTTCCCTGTCCTTC
TGATTTTGTAGGTAACCACGTGCGGACCGAGCGGCCGCAGGAACCCCTAGTGATGGAGTTGGCCACTCCC
TCTCTGCGCGCTCGCTCGCTCACTGAGGCCGGGCGACCAAAGGTCGCCCGACGCCCGGGCTTTGCCCGGG
CGGCCTCAGTGAGCGAGCGAGCGCGCAGCTGCCTGCAGGGGCGCCTGATGCGGTATTTTCTCCTTACGCA
TCTGTGCGGTATTTCACACCGCATA
[142 nt withheld, positions 4016-4157]
C
[141 nt withheld, positions 4159-4299]
CCTTTGACGTTGGAGTCCACGTTCTTT
[37 nt withheld, positions 4327-4363]
ACCCTATCTCGGGCTATTCTTTTGATTTATAAGGGATTTTGCCGATTTCGGCCTATTGGTTAAAAAATGA
GCTGATTTAACAAAAATTTAACGCGAATTTTAACAAAATATTAACGTTTACAATTTTATGGTGCACTCTC
AGTACAATCTGCTCTGATGCCGCATAGTTAAGCCAGCCCCGACACCCGCCAACACCCGCTGACGCGCCCT
GACGGGCTTGTCTGCTCCCGGCATCCGCTTACAGACAAGCTGTGACCGTCTCCGGGAGCTGCATGTGTCA
GAGGTTTTCACCGTCATCACCGAAACGCGCGAGACGAAAGGGCCTCGTGATACGCCTATTTTTATAGGTT
AATGTCATGATAATAATGGTTTCTTAGACGTCAGGTGGCACTTTTCGGGGAAATGTGCGCGGAACCCCTA
TTTGTTTATTTTTCTAAATACATTCAAATATGTATCCGCTCATGAGACAATAACCCTGATAAATGCTTCA
ATAATATTGAAAAAGGAAGAGTATGAGTATTCAACATTTCCGTGTCGCCCTTATTCCCTTTTTTGCGGCA
TTTTGCCTTCCTGTTTTTGCTCACCCAGAAACGCTGGTGAAAGTAAAAGATGCTGAAGATCAGTTGGGTG
CACGAGTGGGTTACATCGAACTGGATCTCAACAGCGGTAAGATCCTTGAGAGTTTTCGCCCCGAAGAACG
TTTTCCAATGATGAGCACTTTTAAAGTTCTGCTATGTGGCGCGGTATTATCCCGTATTGACGCCGGGCAA
GAGCAACTCGGTCGCCGCATACACTATTCTCAGAATGACTTGGTTGAGTACTCACCAGTCACAGAAAAGC
ATCTTACGGATGGCATGACAGTAAGAGAATTATGCAGTGCTGCCATAACCATGAGTGATAACACTGCGGC
CAACTTACTTCTGACAACGATCGGAGGACCGAAGGAGCTAACCGCTTTTTTGCACAACATGGGGGATCAT
GTAACTCGCCTTGATCGTTGGGAACCGGAGCTGAATGAAGCCATACCAAACGACGAGCGTGACACCACGA
TGCCTGTAGCAATGGCAACAACGTTGCGCAAACTATTAACTGGCGAACTACTTACTCTAGCTTCCCGGCA
ACAATTAATAGACTGGATGGAGGCGGATAAAGTTGCAGGACCACTTCTGCGCTCGGCCCTTCCGGCTGGC
TGGTTTATTGCTGATAAATCTGGAGCCGGTGAGCGTGGGTCTCGCGGTATCATTGCAGCACTGGGGCCAG
ATGGTAAGCCCTCCCGTATCGTAGTTATCTACACGACGGGGAGTCAGGCAACTATGGATGAACGAAATAG
ACAGATCGCTGAGATAGGTGCCTCACTGATTAAGCATTGGTAACTGTCAGACCAAGTTTACTCATATATA
CTTTAGATTGATTTAAAACTTCATTTTTAATTTAAAAGGATCTAGGTGAAGATCCTTTTTGATAATCTCA
TGACCAAAATCCCTTAACGTGAGTTTTCGTTCCACTGAGCGTCAGACCCCGTAGAAAAGATCAAAGGATC
TTCTTGAGATCCTTTTTTTCTGCGCGTAATCTGCTGCTTGCAAACAAAAAAACCACCGCTACCAGCGGTG
GTTTGTTTGCCGGATCAAGAGCTACCAACTCTTTTTCCGAAGGTAACTGGCTTCAGCAGAGCGCAGATAC
CAAATACTGTCCTTCTAGTGTAGCCGTAGTTAGGCCACCACTTCAAGAACTCTGTAGCACCGCCTACATA
CCTCGCTCTGCTAATCCTGTTACCAGTGGCTGCTGCCAGTGGCGATAAGTCGTGTCTTACCGGGTTGGAC
TCAAGACGATAGTTACCGGATAAGGCGCAGCGGTCGGGCTGAACGGGGGGTTCGTGCACACAGCCCAGCT
TGGAGCGAACGACCTACACCGAACTGAGATACCTACAGCGTGAGCTATGAGAAAGCGCCACGCTTCCCGA
AGGGAGAAAGGCGGACAGGTATCCGGTAAGCGGCAGGGTCGGAACAGGAGAGCGCACGAGGGAGCTTCCA
GGGGGAAACGCCTGGTATCTTTATAGTCCTGTCGGGTTTCGCCACCTCTGACTTGAGCGTCGATTTTTGT
GATGCTCGTCAGGGGGGCGGAGCCTATGGAAAAACGCCAGCAACGCGGCCTTTTTACGGTTCCTGGCCTT
TTGCTGGCCTTTTGCTCACATGT
