Features (pLannotate 1.2.2; 25 found; start..end, strand, type, name):
     12..39      +  repeat_region  AAV2 ITR (fragment): inverted terminal repeat of adeno-associated virus serotype 2 inverted
     68..95      +  repeat_region  AAV2 ITR (fragment): inverted terminal repeat of adeno-associated virus serotype 2 inverted
    179..419     +  promoter       U6 promoter: RNA polymerase III promoter for human U6 snRNA
    428..447     -  promoter       Mecp2 promoter (fragment): promoter for selective expression in neurons (Adachi et al., 2005; Gray et al., 2011)
    448..523     +  misc_RNA       gRNA scaffold: guide RNA scaffold for the Streptococcus pyogenes CRISPR/Cas9 system
    541..781     +  promoter       U6 promoter: RNA polymerase III promoter for human U6 snRNA
    790..809     +  promoter       Mecp2 promoter (fragment): promoter for selective expression in neurons (Adachi et al., 2005; Gray et al., 2011)
    810..885     +  misc_RNA       gRNA scaffold: guide RNA scaffold for the Streptococcus pyogenes CRISPR/Cas9 system
    942..1182    +  promoter       U6 promoter: RNA polymerase III promoter for human U6 snRNA
   1211..1286    +  misc_RNA       gRNA scaffold: guide RNA scaffold for the Streptococcus pyogenes CRISPR/Cas9 system
   1304..1544    +  promoter       U6 promoter: RNA polymerase III promoter for human U6 snRNA
   1573..1648    +  misc_RNA       gRNA scaffold: guide RNA scaffold for the Streptococcus pyogenes CRISPR/Cas9 system
   1679..1919    +  promoter       U6 promoter: RNA polymerase III promoter for human U6 snRNA
   1949..2024    +  misc_RNA       gRNA scaffold: guide RNA scaffold for the Streptococcus pyogenes CRISPR/Cas9 system
   2079..2526    +  promoter       hSyn promoter: human synapsin I promoter; confers neuron-specific expression (Kügler et al., 2003)
   2549..3265    +  CDS            EGFP: EGFP is a basic (constitutively fluorescent) green fluorescent protein published in 1996, derived from Aequorea victoria. It is reported to be a rapidly-maturing weak dimer with moderate acid sensitivity.
   3306..3782    +  polyA_signal   hGH poly(A) signal: human growth hormone polyadenylation signal
   3822..3962    +  repeat_region  AAV2 ITR: inverted terminal repeat of adeno-associated virus serotype 2 inverted
   3967..4018    -  misc_feature   bom (fragment): basis of mobility region from pBR322
   4037..4492    +  rep_origin     f1 ori (sequence partly withheld): f1 bacteriophage origin of replication; arrow indicates direction of (+) strand synthesis
   4493..4542    -  misc_feature   bom (fragment): basis of mobility region from pBR322
   4644..4679    -  CDS            rop (fragment): Rop protein, which maintains plasmids at low copy number; rop
   4774..4878    +  promoter       AmpR promoter: bla
   4879..5739    +  CDS            AmpR: β-lactamase; bla; confers resistance to ampicillin, carbenicillin, and related antibiotics
   5910..6498    +  rep_origin     ori: high-copy-number ColE1/pMB1/pBR322/pUC origin of replication
>Addgene plasmid #112213 | pAAV-5U6-sgRNAs-hsyn-EGFP | addgene full sequence | sequence record 217575 | Addgene NGS Result
CCTGCAGGCAGCTGCGCGCTCGCTCGCTCACTGAGGCCGCCCGGGCGTCGGGCGACCTTTGGTCGCCCGG
CCTCAGTGAGCGAGCGAGCGCGCAGAGAGGGAGTGGCCAACTCCATCACTAGGGGTTCCTGCGGCCGCAC
GCGTACGAGACTAGCCTCGAGCGGCCGCCCCCTTCACCGAGGGCCTATTTCCCATGATTCCTTCATATTT
GCATATACGATACAAGGCTGTTAGAGAGATAATTGGAATTAATTTGACTGTAAACACAAAGATATTAGTA
CAAAATACGTGACGTAGAAAGTAATAATTTCTTGGGTAGTTTGCAGTTTTAAAATTATGTTTTAAAATGG
ACTATCATATGCTTACCGTAACTTGAAAGTATTTCGATTTCTTGGCTTTATATATCTTGTGGAAAGGACG
AAACACCGCAGGAGTTCCTGTCTGTTTGTTTTAGAGCTAGAAATAGCAAGTTAAAATAAGGCTAGTCCGT
TATCAACTTGAAAAAGTGGCACCGAGTCGGTGCTTTTTTTCTAGCTCACCGAGGGCCTATTTCCCATGAT
TCCTTCATATTTGCATATACGATACAAGGCTGTTAGAGAGATAATTGGAATTAATTTGACTGTAAACACA
AAGATATTAGTACAAAATACGTGACGTAGAAAGTAATAATTTCTTGGGTAGTTTGCAGTTTTAAAATTAT
GTTTTAAAATGGACTATCATATGCTTACCGTAACTTGAAAGTATTTCGATTTCTTGGCTTTATATATCTT
GTGGAAAGGACGAAACACCGCAGCAGCACACAGGCTGGTGTTTTAGAGCTAGAAATAGCAAGTTAAAATA
AGGCTAGTCCGTTATCAACTTGAAAAAGTGGCACCGAGTCGGTGCTTTTTTTAAAGGGCCCGTCGACACG
AGACTAGCCTCGAGCGGCCGCCCCCTTCACCGAGGGCCTATTTCCCATGATTCCTTCATATTTGCATATA
CGATACAAGGCTGTTAGAGAGATAATTGGAATTAATTTGACTGTAAACACAAAGATATTAGTACAAAATA
CGTGACGTAGAAAGTAATAATTTCTTGGGTAGTTTGCAGTTTTAAAATTATGTTTTAAAATGGACTATCA
TATGCTTACCGTAACTTGAAAGTATTTCGATTTCTTGGCTTTATATATCTTGTGGAAAGGACGAAACACC
GCTCCCTCCTCTCGGAGAGAGTTTTAGAGCTAGAAATAGCAAGTTAAAATAAGGCTAGTCCGTTATCAAC
TTGAAAAAGTGGCACCGAGTCGGTGCTTTTTTTCTAGCTCACCGAGGGCCTATTTCCCATGATTCCTTCA
TATTTGCATATACGATACAAGGCTGTTAGAGAGATAATTGGAATTAATTTGACTGTAAACACAAAGATAT
TAGTACAAAATACGTGACGTAGAAAGTAATAATTTCTTGGGTAGTTTGCAGTTTTAAAATTATGTTTTAA
AATGGACTATCATATGCTTACCGTAACTTGAAAGTATTTCGATTTCTTGGCTTTATATATCTTGTGGAAA
GGACGAAACACCGAGTGGGACCGCCAAGGCCGGTTTTAGAGCTAGAAATAGCAAGTTAAAATAAGGCTAG
TCCGTTATCAACTTGAAAAAGTGGCACCGAGTCGGTGCTTTTTTTAAAGGGCCCGTCGACTGTCTAGCGA
GGGCCTATTTCCCATGATTCCTTCATATTTGCATATACGATACAAGGCTGTTAGAGAGATAATTGGAATT
AATTTGACTGTAAACACAAAGATATTAGTACAAAATACGTGACGTATAAAGTAATAATTTCTTGGGTAGT
TTGCAGTTTTAAAATTATGTTTTAAAATGGACTATCATATGCTTACCGTAACTTGAAAGTATTTCGATTT
CTTGGCTTTATATATCTTGTGGAAAGGACGAAACACCGGTGGAGAAAGCCACCACCGGGTTTTAGAGCTA
GAAATAGCAAGTTAAAATAAGGCTAGTCCGTTATCAACTTGAAAAAGTGGCACCGAGTCGGTGCTTTTTT
TAAAGAATTCTCGACCTCGAGTCTAGACTGCAGAGGGCCCTGCGTATGAGTGCAAGTGGGTTTTAGGACC
AGGATGAGGCGGGGTGGGGGTGCCTACCTGACGACCGACCCCGACCCACTGGACAAGCACCCAACCCCCA
TTCCCCAAATTGCGCATCCCCTATCAGAGAGGGGGAGGGGAAACAGGATGCGGCGAGGCGCGTGCGCACT
GCCAGCTTCAGCACCGCGGACAGTGCCTTCGCCCCCGCCTGGCGGCGCGCGCCACCGCCGCCTCAGCACT
GAAGGCGCGCTGACGTCACTCGCCGGTCCCCCGCAAACTCCCCTTCCCGGCCACCTTGGTCGCGTCCGCG
CCGCCGCCGGCCCAGCCGGACCGCACCACGCGAGGCGCGAGATAGGGGGGCACGGGCGCGACCATCTGCG
CTGCGGCGCCGGCGACTCAGCGCTGCCTCAGTCTGCGGTGGGCAGCGGAGGAGTCGTGTCGTGCCTGAGA
GCGCAGTCGAGAAACCGGTACCGCCACCATGGTGAGCAAGGGCGAGGAGCTGTTCACCGGGGTGGTGCCC
ATCCTGGTCGAGCTGGACGGCGACGTAAACGGCCACAAGTTCAGCGTGTCCGGCGAGGGCGAGGGCGATG
CCACCTACGGCAAGCTGACCCTGAAGTTCATCTGCACCACCGGCAAGCTGCCCGTGCCCTGGCCCACCCT
CGTGACCACCCTGACCTACGGCGTGCAGTGCTTCAGCCGCTACCCCGACCACATGAAGCAGCACGACTTC
TTCAAGTCCGCCATGCCCGAAGGCTACGTCCAGGAGCGCACCATCTTCTTCAAGGACGACGGCAACTACA
AGACCCGCGCCGAGGTGAAGTTCGAGGGCGACACCCTGGTGAACCGCATCGAGCTGAAGGGCATCGACTT
CAAGGAGGACGGCAACATCCTGGGGCACAAGCTGGAGTACAACTACAACAGCCACAACGTCTATATCATG
GCCGACAAGCAGAAGAACGGCATCAAGGTGAACTTCAAGATCCGCCACAACATCGAGGACGGCAGCGTGC
AGCTCGCCGACCACTACCAGCAGAACACCCCCATCGGCGACGGCCCCGTGCTGCTGCCCGACAACCACTA
CCTGAGCACCCAGTCCGCCCTGAGCAAAGACCCCAACGAGAAGCGCGATCACATGGTCCTGCTGGAGTTC
GTGACCGCCGCCGGGATCACTCTCGGCATGGACGAGCTGTACAAGTGAAAGCTTATCGATACCGAGCGCT
GCTCGAGAGATCTACGGGTGGCATCCCTGTGACCCCTCCCCAGTGCCTCTCCTGGCCCTGGAAGTTGCCA
CTCCAGTGCCCACCAGCCTTGTCCTAATAAAATTAAGTTGCATCATTTTGTCTGACTAGGTGTCCTTCTA
TAATATTATGGGGTGGAGGGGGGTGGTATGGAGCAAGGGGCAAGTTGGGAAGACAACCTGTAGGGCCTGC
GGGGTCTATTGGGAACCAAGCTGGAGTGCAGTGGCACAATCTTGGCTCACTGCAATCTCCGCCTCCTGGG
TTCAAGCGATTCTCCTGCCTCAGCCTCCCGAGTTGTTGGGATTCCAGGCATGCATGACCAGGCTCAGCTA
ATTTTTGTTTTTTTGGTAGAGACGGGGTTTCACCATATTGGCCAGGCTGGTCTCCAACTCCTAATCTCAG
GTGATCTACCCACCTTGGCCTCCCAAATTGCTGGGATTACAGGCGTGAACCACTGCTCCCTTCCCTGTCC
TTCTGATTTTGTAGGTAACCACGTGCGGACCGAGCGGCCGCAGGAACCCCTAGTGATGGAGTTGGCCACT
CCCTCTCTGCGCGCTCGCTCGCTCACTGAGGCCGGGCGACCAAAGGTCGCCCGACGCCCGGGCTTTGCCC
GGGCGGCCTCAGTGAGCGAGCGAGCGCGCAGCTGCCTGCAGGGGCGCCTGATGCGGTATTTTCTCCTTAC
GCATCTGTGCGGTATTTCACACCGCATA
[95 nt withheld, positions 4019-4113]
T
[46 nt withheld, positions 4115-4160]
C
[141 nt withheld, positions 4162-4302]
CCTTTGACGTTGGAGTCCACGTTCTTT
[37 nt withheld, positions 4330-4366]
ACTCTATCTCGGGCTATTCTTTTGATTTATAAGGGATTTTGCCGATTTCGGTCTATTGGTTAAAAAATGA
GCTGATTTAACAAAAATTTAACGCGAATTTTAACAAAATATTAACGTTTACAATTTTATGGTGCACTCTC
AGTACAATCTGCTCTGATGCCGCATAGTTAAGCCAGCCCCGACACCCGCCAACACCCGCTGACGCGCCCT
GACGGGCTTGTCTGCTCCCGGCATCCGCTTACAGACAAGCTGTGACCGTCTCCGGGAGCTGCATGTGTCA
GAGGTTTTCACCGTCATCACCGAAACGCGCGAGACGAAAGGGCCTCGTGATACGCCTATTTTTATAGGTT
AATGTCATGATAATAATGGTTTCTTAGACGTCAGGTGGCACTTTTCGGGGAAATGTGCGCGGAACCCCTA
TTTGTTTATTTTTCTAAATACATTCAAATATGTATCCGCTCATGAGACAATAACCCTGATAAATGCTTCA
ATAATATTGAAAAAGGAAGAGTATGAGTATTCAACATTTCCGTGTCGCCCTTATTCCCTTTTTTGCGGCA
TTTTGCCTTCCTGTTTTTGCTCACCCAGAAACGCTGGTGAAAGTAAAAGATGCTGAAGATCAGTTGGGTG
CACGAGTGGGTTACATCGAACTGGATCTCAACAGCGGTAAGATCCTTGAGAGTTTTCGCCCCGAAGAACG
TTTTCCAATGATGAGCACTTTTAAAGTTCTGCTATGTGGCGCGGTATTATCCCGTATTGACGCCGGGCAA
GAGCAACTCGGTCGCCGCATACACTATTCTCAGAATGACTTGGTTGAGTACTCACCAGTCACAGAAAAGC
ATCTTACGGATGGCATGACAGTAAGAGAATTATGCAGTGCTGCCATAACCATGAGTGATAACACTGCGGC
CAACTTACTTCTGACAACGATCGGAGGACCGAAGGAGCTAACCGCTTTTTTGCACAACATGGGGGATCAT
GTAACTCGCCTTGATCGTTGGGAACCGGAGCTGAATGAAGCCATACCAAACGACGAGCGTGACACCACGA
TGCCTGTAGCAATGGCAACAACGTTGCGCAAACTATTAACTGGCGAACTACTTACTCTAGCTTCCCGGCA
ACAATTAATAGACTGGATGGAGGCGGATAAAGTTGCAGGACCACTTCTGCGCTCGGCCCTTCCGGCTGGC
TGGTTTATTGCTGATAAATCTGGAGCCGGTGAGCGTGGGTCTCGCGGTATCATTGCAGCACTGGGGCCAG
ATGGTAAGCCCTCCCGTATCGTAGTTATCTACACGACGGGGAGTCAGGCAACTATGGATGAACGAAATAG
ACAGATCGCTGAGATAGGTGCCTCACTGATTAAGCATTGGTAACTGTCAGACCAAGTTTACTCATATATA
CTTTAGATTGATTTAAAACTTCATTTTTAATTTAAAAGGATCTAGGTGAAGATCCTTTTTGATAATCTCA
TGACCAAAATCCCTTAACGTGAGTTTTCGTTCCACTGAGCGTCAGACCCCGTAGAAAAGATCAAAGGATC
TTCTTGAGATCCTTTTTTTCTGCGCGTAATCTGCTGCTTGCAAACAAAAAAACCACCGCTACCAGCGGTG
GTTTGTTTGCCGGATCAAGAGCTACCAACTCTTTTTCCGAAGGTAACTGGCTTCAGCAGAGCGCAGATAC
CAAATACTGTTCTTCTAGTGTAGCCGTAGTTAGGCCACCACTTCAAGAACTCTGTAGCACCGCCTACATA
CCTCGCTCTGCTAATCCTGTTACCAGTGGCTGCTGCCAGTGGCGATAAGTCGTGTCTTACCGGGTTGGAC
TCAAGACGATAGTTACCGGATAAGGCGCAGCGGTCGGGCTGAACGGGGGGTTCGTGCACACAGCCCAGCT
TGGAGCGAACGACCTACACCGAACTGAGATACCTACAGCGTGAGCTATGAGAAAGCGCCACGCTTCCCGA
AGGGAGAAAGGCGGACAGGTATCCGGTAAGCGGCAGGGTCGGAACAGGAGAGCGCACGAGGGAGCTTCCA
GGGGGAAACGCCTGGTATCTTTATAGTCCTGTCGGGTTTCGCCACCTCTGACTTGAGCGTCGATTTTTGT
GATGCTCGTCAGGGGGGCGGAGCCTATGGAAAAACGCCAGCAACGCGGCCTTTTTACGGTTCCTGGCCTT
TTGCTGGCCTTTTGCTCACATGT
